>Addgene plasmid #35539 | pGL3-1574/+120 | depositor full sequence | sequence record 44885 | pGL3-1574/+120 sequence 6503 bps
GGTACCGAGCTCTTACGCGTGCTAGCCATTCCCGGACAGTCACAGCCGTGGAACAACGCAGCGTGTGGAC
ACAGCCCCAGGGAAGCTTGACTCTGCCTGGTCCCCATGGCGTGCGGTGGCTCACCAGCCGCCCCCATCGC
TCCATGAAATCTGACTACACCTGTCCCAAAAATCAACCAGCTCCCAGGCAGGTCCCGCCGTGCAGGGGGC
CAAGGGCCACACCTGGGACCAGTGAGTGAGGCGGCGTGCGGGTAGTGGGGGTGTGAGCCCGAGACGGGGG
TCCAGCCTTCTCCCACTTGGATGCCAACAGCAGACTCTGGATTTGGAGGTGTGGGCGGTGCCTTAGTCTC
CCCAGAAGACAAGAGCCCACCCGCCGGGTGTGTCCTGACCCCACCCCCACCTGCCCCACACAGACACCTG
AGTGGGCATCAGAGTGGGCCGGGCCCTGACTGTCCGGGGGAGGGACTGTTGGGGCAAGGGCAGTGGGTCA
GAGGTCACCGGTGCCCCCAGGACCAGTTTCCAGCGAGAAGAGAGCCAGGAGCCCCGGGCACAGGCCCACG
GTGATGAGGCTCCTGACCGAGCTCCCAGAGCTCATTATGGAAAACCGTGGGGTCCGCTGGGACCTCTCTG
CTGGTCGGGCTAATTACAGACCGTTTGTCGTTTCATTATGGGCTCTTCCTCTGGGAGATGCGAGAAGCAA
ACACTTTGCCATGGGAGGGGCGCTTCCCGGACCGGGCGGGGGCCCTGCCCTCCCCACCCCCAGACCCCTG
GTCCCCCAGGCCTTCCAAGCTCCCAAAGAAAACTTGAACCCCCACTCCAGGGGCTCCAAAGTAACCTCCA
GAGCCCAGATGGGGATGTTCCGGGAGCTGCTGGGGCCTCTCAGCTGTCCCTGCCTCGCAGGGAGGCTCAG
GAAGGCACCCACACCCCTCCCTCATTCCCCCAGCTGTGGGTCTGTGGGGTCTCGGAGCCTCTTGCCCATT
GGGGTGGGACTGGGGGCACGTAGCTCCTCCGAGCCCCTGGCGAGGAGACCGATCCTGAGACCCACCTGGG
CCTACGGGGGGTCCCTTCATTGCTCCAAAATTAAGGGCTGCGGGCCTGGAGCAAAGACAGGCAGGTATGG
CCCCTGCCCTCTGTCCATGAGAGGCCTCAGCCCCATGGGACAGGGCACCACCGCTGCAGGGAGGCGGCGG
GCAGGTTGTGACCCCTCACCCTGGGGCCACCCTACCCGCTTCTAAGGCAGCCTGGGAAGGAGCCCTGCGG
AGCTGGGGGGTGGGGAGGCAGAGGTGGAGAGGCGAGAGTTGCCCGCGGCTGCCCCTACCCCTGCCCATGT
CGCCCACACTCCACACGGGCCCCACAGAAGCCTTCCCATCCTGGCTTTTGTTCAACCTCGGTGGGCGGCA
AGGTGGGGGCGGGACGGAGTCTGCGGGGCCTGCGGGGCCCGGGCCTGCGTCACCGTCACTGGCCCGCCTC
CCGCCCGGCCTATGGGAGCCCAGGGGACACACCTGTCGGGGGCCAGGAGCGGAGATTGGCCAGCGGGAGC
TCGCACCTGTGTGGGGCGGGGAGCACTGCTCCTTGTAAGGCGAGCCCCCGCCGAGCCGGCTCTTCCCTCC
CGAGGCCCCCACCTCGCCACCGCCTCCCATTGTCCCGTCGCCCTCGAAACTCTCCCAGAGACGGGCGAGT
TGTCCACCTGTGCAGGTCTGAACTGACTTCCTGTGCCAGGAGATCTGCGATCTAAGTAAGCTTGGCATTC
CGGTACTGTTGGTAAAGCCACCATGGAAGACGCCAAAAACATAAAGAAAGGCCCGGCGCCATTCTATCCG
CTGGAAGATGGAACCGCTGGAGAGCAACTGCATAAGGCTATGAAGAGATACGCCCTGGTTCCTGGAACAA
TTGCTTTTACAGATGCACATATCGAGGTGGACATCACTTACGCTGAGTACTTCGAAATGTCCGTTCGGTT
GGCAGAAGCTATGAAACGATATGGGCTGAATACAAATCACAGAATCGTCGTATGCAGTGAAAACTCTCTT
CAATTCTTTATGCCGGTGTTGGGCGCGTTATTTATCGGAGTTGCAGTTGCGCCCGCGAACGACATTTATA
ATGAACGTGAATTGCTCAACAGTATGGGCATTTCGCAGCCTACCGTGGTGTTCGTTTCCAAAAAGGGGTT
GCAAAAAATTTTGAACGTGCAAAAAAAGCTCCCAATCATCCAAAAAATTATTATCATGGATTCTAAAACG
GATTACCAGGGATTTCAGTCGATGTACACGTTCGTCACATCTCATCTACCTCCCGGTTTTAATGAATACG
ATTTTGTGCCAGAGTCCTTCGATAGGGACAAGACAATTGCACTGATCATGAACTCCTCTGGATCTACTGG
TCTGCCTAAAGGTGTCGCTCTGCCTCATAGAACTGCCTGCGTGAGATTCTCGCATGCCAGAGATCCTATT
TTTGGCAATCAAATCATTCCGGATACTGCGATTTTAAGTGTTGTTCCATTCCATCACGGTTTTGGAATGT
TTACTACACTCGGATATTTGATATGTGGATTTCGAGTCGTCTTAATGTATAGATTTGAAGAAGAGCTGTT
TCTGAGGAGCCTTCAGGATTACAAGATTCAAAGTGCGCTGCTGGTGCCAACCCTATTCTCCTTCTTCGCC
AAAAGCACTCTGATTGACAAATACGATTTATCTAATTTACACGAAATTGCTTCTGGTGGCGCTCCCCTCT
CTAAGGAAGTCGGGGAAGCGGTTGCCAAGAGGTTCCATCTGCCAGGTATCAGGCAAGGATATGGGCTCAC
TGAGACTACATCAGCTATTCTGATTACACCCGAGGGGGATGATAAACCGGGCGCGGTCGGTAAAGTTGTT
CCATTTTTTGAAGCGAAGGTTGTGGATCTGGATACCGGGAAAACGCTGGGCGTTAATCAAAGAGGCGAAC
TGTGTGTGAGAGGTCCTATGATTATGTCCGGTTATGTAAACAATCCGGAAGCGACCAACGCCTTGATTGA
CAAGGATGGATGGCTACATTCTGGAGACATAGCTTACTGGGACGAAGACGAACACTTCTTCATCGTTGAC
CGCCTGAAGTCTCTGATTAAGTACAAAGGCTATCAGGTGGCTCCCGCTGAATTGGAATCCATCTTGCTCC
AACACCCCAACATCTTCGACGCAGGTGTCGCAGGTCTTCCCGACGATGACGCCGGTGAACTTCCCGCCGC
CGTTGTTGTTTTGGAGCACGGAAAGACGATGACGGAAAAAGAGATCGTGGATTACGTCGCCAGTCAAGTA
ACAACCGCGAAAAAGTTGCGCGGAGGAGTTGTGTTTGTGGACGAAGTACCGAAAGGTCTTACCGGAAAAC
TCGACGCAAGAAAAATCAGAGAGATCCTCATAAAGGCCAAGAAGGGCGGAAAGATCGCCGTGTAATTCTA
GAGTCGGGGCGGCCGGCCGCTTCGAGCAGACATGATAAGATACATTGATGAGTTTGGACAAACCACAACT
AGAATGCAGTGAAAAAAATGCTTTATTTGTGAAATTTGTGATGCTATTGCTTTATTTGTAACCATTATAA
GCTGCAATAAACAAGTTAACAACAACAATTGCATTCATTTTATGTTTCAGGTTCAGGGGGAGGTGTGGGA
GGTTTTTTAAAGCAAGTAAAACCTCTACAAATGTGGTAAAATCGATAAGGATCCGTCGACCGATGCCCTT
GAGAGCCTTCAACCCAGTCAGCTCCTTCCGGTGGGCGCGGGGCATGACTATCGTCGCCGCACTTATGACT
GTCTTCTTTATCATGCAACTCGTAGGACAGGTGCCGGCAGCGCTCTTCCGCTTCCTCGCTCACTGACTCG
CTGCGCTCGGTCGTTCGGCTGCGGCGAGCGGTATCAGCTCACTCAAAGGCGGTAATACGGTTATCCACAG
AATCAGGGGATAACGCAGGAAAGAACATGTGAGCAAAAGGCCAGCAAAAGGCCAGGAACCGTAAAAAGGC
CGCGTTGCTGGCGTTTTTCCATAGGCTCCGCCCCCCTGACGAGCATCACAAAAATCGACGCTCAAGTCAG
AGGTGGCGAAACCCGACAGGACTATAAAGATACCAGGCGTTTCCCCCTGGAAGCTCCCTCGTGCGCTCTC
CTGTTCCGACCCTGCCGCTTACCGGATACCTGTCCGCCTTTCTCCCTTCGGGAAGCGTGGCGCTTTCTCA
TAGCTCACGCTGTAGGTATCTCAGTTCGGTGTAGGTCGTTCGCTCCAAGCTGGGCTGTGTGCACGAACCC
CCCGTTCAGCCCGACCGCTGCGCCTTATCCGGTAACTATCGTCTTGAGTCCAACCCGGTAAGACACGACT
TATCGCCACTGGCAGCAGCCACTGGTAACAGGATTAGCAGAGCGAGGTATGTAGGCGGTGCTACAGAGTT
CTTGAAGTGGTGGCCTAACTACGGCTACACTAGAAGAACAGTATTTGGTATCTGCGCTCTGCTGAAGCCA
GTTACCTTCGGAAAAAGAGTTGGTAGCTCTTGATCCGGCAAACAAACCACCGCTGGTAGCGGTGGTTTTT
TTGTTTGCAAGCAGCAGATTACGCGCAGAAAAAAAGGATCTCAAGAAGATCCTTTGATCTTTTCTACGGG
GTCTGACGCTCAGTGGAACGAAAACTCACGTTAAGGGATTTTGGTCATGAGATTATCAAAAAGGATCTTC
ACCTAGATCCTTTTAAATTAAAAATGAAGTTTTAAATCAATCTAAAGTATATATGAGTAAACTTGGTCTG
ACAGTTACCAATGCTTAATCAGTGAGGCACCTATCTCAGCGATCTGTCTATTTCGTTCATCCATAGTTGC
CTGACTCCCCGTCGTGTAGATAACTACGATACGGGAGGGCTTACCATCTGGCCCCAGTGCTGCAATGATA
CCGCGAGACCCACGCTCACCGGCTCCAGATTTATCAGCAATAAACCAGCCAGCCGGAAGGGCCGAGCGCA
GAAGTGGTCCTGCAACTTTATCCGCCTCCATCCAGTCTATTAATTGTTGCCGGGAAGCTAGAGTAAGTAG
TTCGCCAGTTAATAGTTTGCGCAACGTTGTTGCCATTGCTACAGGCATCGTGGTGTCACGCTCGTCGTTT
GGTATGGCTTCATTCAGCTCCGGTTCCCAACGATCAAGGCGAGTTACATGATCCCCCATGTTGTGCAAAA
AAGCGGTTAGCTCCTTCGGTCCTCCGATCGTTGTCAGAAGTAAGTTGGCCGCAGTGTTATCACTCATGGT
TATGGCAGCACTGCATAATTCTCTTACTGTCATGCCATCCGTAAGATGCTTTTCTGTGACTGGTGAGTAC
TCAACCAAGTCATTCTGAGAATAGTGTATGCGGCGACCGAGTTGCTCTTGCCCGGCGTCAATACGGGATA
ATACCGCGCCACATAGCAGAACTTTAAAAGTGCTCATCATTGGAAAACGTTCTTCGGGGCGAAAACTCTC
AAGGATCTTACCGCTGTTGAGATCCAGTTCGATGTAACCCACTCGTGCACCCAACTGATCTTCAGCATCT
TTTACTTTCACCAGCGTTTCTGGGTGAGCAAAAACAGGAAGGCAAAATGCCGCAAAAAAGGGAATAAGGG
CGACACGGAAATGTTGAATACTCATACTCTTCCTTTTTCAATATTATTGAAGCATTTATCAGGGTTATTG
TCTCATGAGCGGATACATATTTGAATGTATTTAGAAAAATAAACAAATAGGGGTTCCGCGCACATTTCCC
CGAAAAGTGCCACCTG
[124 nt withheld, positions 5757-5880]
C
[91 nt withheld, positions 5882-5972]
A
[49 nt withheld, positions 5974-6022]
CCTTTGACGTTGGAGTCCACGTTCTTT
[37 nt withheld, positions 6050-6086]
ACCCTATCTCGGTCTATTCTTTTGATTTATAAGGGATTTTGCCGATTTCGGCCTATTGGTTAAAAAATGA
GCTGATTTAACAAAAATTTAACGCGAATTTTAACAAAATATTAACGCTTACAATTTGCCATTCGCCATTC
AGGCTGCGCAACTGTTGGGAAGGGCGATCGGTGCGGGCCTCTTCGCTATTACGCCAGCCCAAGCTACCAT
GATAAGTAAGTAATATTAAGGTACGGGAGGTACTTGGAGCGGCCGCAATAAAATATCTTTATTTTCATTA
CATCTGTGTGTTGGTTTTTTGTGTGAATCGATAGTACTAACATACGCTCTCCATCAAAACAAAACGAAAC
AAAACAAACTAGCAAAATAGGCTGTCCCCAGTGCAAGTGCAGGTGCCAGAACATTTCTCTATCGATA
Features (pLannotate 1.2.2; 11 found; start..end, strand, type, name):
   1773..3425    +  CDS            luciferase: firefly luciferase; luc+; enhanced luc+ version of the luciferase gene
   3466..3587    -  polyA_signal   SV40 poly(A) signal: SV40 polyadenylation signal
   3610..3678    -  CDS            large T antigen (fragment): large T antigen from SV40 (simian virus 40)
   3694..3826    +  CDS            TcR (fragment): tetracycline efflux protein; tet; confers resistance to tetracycline
   4006..4594    -  rep_origin     ori: high-copy-number ColE1/pMB1/pBR322/pUC origin of replication
   4765..5625    -  CDS            AmpR: β-lactamase; bla; confers resistance to ampicillin, carbenicillin, and related antibiotics
   5626..5730    -  promoter       AmpR promoter: bla
   5757..6185    +  rep_origin     f1 ori (sequence partly withheld): f1 bacteriophage origin of replication; arrow indicates direction of (+) strand synthesis
   6217..6284    -  CDS            lacZα (fragment): LacZα fragment of β-galactosidase; lacZ fragment
   6343..6391    +  polyA_signal   poly(A) signal: synthetic polyadenylation signal
   6405..6496    +  misc_feature   pause site: RNA polymerase II transcriptional pause signal from the human α2 globin gene
