[The description below was written by a language model from this plasmid's Addgene catalogue record and pLannotate feature annotations shown in this document.]
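Description:
pGL3-1574/+120 is a firefly luciferase reporter plasmid built on Promega's promoterless pGL3-basic backbone, giving a total size of about 6.5 kb. It carries a roughly 1.7 kb human genomic fragment from the promoter region of the miR-200b-200a-429 microRNA cluster. The plasmid name suggests the fragment spans positions -1574 to +120, presumably relative to the transcription start site, although the record does not define the numbering. The fragment was inserted by restriction cloning into the polylinker, with NheI and BglI recorded as the 5′ and 3′ sites, immediately upstream of the luc+ coding sequence. No other eukaryotic promoter is present, so luciferase output in transfected mammalian cells depends on the transcriptional activity of the cloned fragment. The catalogue's "tag" entry for luciferase reflects this reporter arrangement rather than a protein fusion.

The feature table matches the full 6,503 nt depositor sequence and does not annotate the insert itself, which occupies the unannotated region ahead of luc+. Downstream of the reporter lies an SV40 polyadenylation signal. Upstream of the cloning site, a synthetic poly(A) signal and an RNA polymerase II pause site from the human α2-globin gene suppress read-through transcription from the backbone and so reduce background. The plasmid is propagated in E. coli using a high-copy ColE1/pUC-type origin and ampicillin selection (bla with its own promoter), and an f1 origin allows single-stranded DNA production. The short large T antigen, TcR and lacZα fragments are backbone remnants with no functional role.

The associated publication concerns a double-negative feedback loop between ZEB1/SIP1 and the miR-200 family in epithelial-mesenchymal transition, so the construct is suited to testing how such factors regulate the cluster's promoter. Repository sequencing found a few nucleotide mismatches to the depositor's sequence, none known to affect function.
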