Addgene plasmid #35539: pGL3-1574/+120
Depositing lab: Greg Goodall. Publication: A double-negative feedback loop between ZEB1-SIP1 and the microRNA-200 family regulates epithelial-mesenchymal transition. Bracken CP, Gregory PA, Kolesnikoff N, Bert AG, Wang J, Shannon MF, Goodall GJ. Cancer Res. 2008 Oct 1;68(19):7846-54. 10.1158/0008-5472.CAN-08-1942 PubMed 18829540.
Backbone
  Vector backbone: pGL3-basic
  Backbone manufacturer: Promega
  Backbone size w/o insert (bp): 4818
  Total vector size (bp): 6503
  Vector type: Luciferase
Growth in bacteria
  Bacterial resistance: Ampicillin, 100 μg/mL
  Growth temperature: 37°C
  Growth strain: DH5alpha
  Copy number: Unknown
Gene/Insert
  Gene/Insert name: promoter region of miR200b-200a-429 genomic cluster (alt names: MIRN200B; MIRN200A; MIRN429)
  Species: H. sapiens (human)
  Insert size (bp): 1694
  GenBank ID: 406984 406983
  Entrez Gene: MIR200B (a.k.a. MIRN200B, mir-200b); MIR429 (a.k.a. MIRN429, hsa-mir-429, mir-429); MIR200A (a.k.a. MIRN200A, mir-200a)
  Promoter: none
  Tag / fusion protein: luciferase (C terminal on backbone)
  Cloning method: Restriction Enzyme; 5′ cloning site NheI (not destroyed); 3′ cloning site BglI (not destroyed)
  Sequencing primers: 5′ -CTAGCAAAATAGGCTGTCCC; 3′ CTTTATGTTTTTGGCGTCTTCCA
Terms and licenses: Academic/Nonprofit Terms; Industry Terms: Not Available to Industry
Depositor comments: Please note that Addgene's sequencing results identified a few nucleotide mismatches at bp# 253, 457, 465, 632, 681 & 1463 when compared to the sequence provided by the depositing laboratory. These differences are not known to affect the function of the plasmid.
How to cite: pGL3-1574/+120 was a gift from Greg Goodall (Addgene plasmid # 35539 ; http://n2t.net/addgene:35539 ; RRID:Addgene_35539)
