>Addgene plasmid #35539 | pGL3-1574/+120 | addgene partial sequence | sequence record 46317 | LucNrev 5'-CCTTATGCAGTTGCTCTCC-3'
AGCTTACTTAGATCGCAGATCTCCTGGCACAGGAAGTCAGTTCAGACCTGCACAGGTGGACAACTCGCCC
GTCTCTGGGAGAGTTTCGAGGGCGACGGGACAATGGGAGGCGGTGGCGAGGTGGGGGCCTCGGGAGGGAA
GAGCCGGCTCGGCGGGGGCTCGCCTTACAAGGAGCAGTGCTCCCCGCCCCACACAGGTGCGAGCTCCCGC
TGGCCAATCTCCGCTCCTGGCCCCCGACAGGTGTGTCCCCTGGGCTCCCATAGGCCGGGCGGGAGGCGGA
CCAGTGACGGTGACGCAGGCCCGGGCCCCGCAGGCCCCGCAGACTCCGTCCCGCCCCCACCTTGCCGCCC
ACCGAGGTTGAACAAAAGCCAGGATGGGAAGGCTTCTGTGGGGCCCGTGTGGAGTGTGGGCGACATGGGC
AGGGGTAGGGGCAGCCGCGGGCAA
