>Addgene plasmid #35539 | pGL3-1574/+120 | addgene partial sequence | sequence record 46342 | RVprimer3 5'-CTAGCAAAATAGGCTGTCCC-3'
TTTCTCTATCGATAGGTACCGAGCTCTTACGCGTGCTAGCCATTCCCGGACAGTCACAGCCGTGGAACAA
CGCAGCGTGTGGACACAGCCCCAGGGAAGCTTGACTCTGCCTGGTCCCCATGGCGTGCGGTGGCTCACCA
GCCGCCCCCATCGCTCCATGAAATCTGACTACACCTGTCCCAAAAATCAACCAGCTCCCAGGCAGGTCCC
GCCGTGCAGGGGGCCAAGGGCCACACCTGGGACCAGTGAGTGAGGCGGCGTGCGGGCAGTGGGGGTGTGA
GCCCGAGACGGGGGTCCAGCCTTCTCCCACTTGGATGCCAACAGCAGACTCTGGATTTGGAGGTGTGGGC
GGTGCCTTAGTCTCCCCAGAAGACAAGAGCCCACCCGCCGGGTGTGTCCTGACCCCACCCCCACCTGCCC
CACACAGACACCTGAGTGGGCATCAGAGTGAGCCGGGCTCTGACTGTCCGGGGGAGGGACTGTTGGGGCA
AGGGCAGTGGGTCAGAGGTCACCGGTGCCCCCAGGACCAGTTTCCAGCGAGAAGAGAGCCAGGAGCCCCG
GGCACAGGCCCACGGTGATGAGGCTCCTGACCGAGCTCCCAGAGCTCATTATGGAAAACCGTGGGGTCCG
CTGGGACCTCTCTGCCGGTCGGGCTAATTACAGACCGTTTGTCGTTTCATTATGGGCTCTTCCGCTGGGA
GATGCGAGAAGCAAACACTTTGCCATGGGAGGGGCGCTTCCCGGACCGGGCGGGGGCCCTGCCCTCCCC
